Addgene plasmid #241401: pLVX-IRES-NEO-NF2(1-27)-SNAP-tag
Purpose: Lentiviral expression of SNAP-tagged NF2 fragment (aa 1-27)
Depositing lab: Gaudenz Danuser. Depositing organization: University of Texas Southwestern Medical Center. Publication: Morphological control of merlin-Rac antagonism in proliferation-promoting signaling. Weiss BG, Keth JM, Bhatt K, Doyal M, Hahn KM, Noh J, Isogai T, Danuser G. Sci Signal. 2025 May 20;18(887):eadk0922. doi: 10.1126/scisignal.adk0922. Epub 2025 May 20. PubMed 40392939.
Backbone
  Vector backbone: PLVX-IRES-NEO
  Vector type: Lentiviral
Growth in bacteria
  Bacterial resistance: Ampicillin, 100 μg/mL
  Growth temperature: 37°C
  Growth strain: NEB Stable
  Copy number: High Copy
Gene/Insert
  Gene/Insert name: NF2 fragment (alt name: MERLIN)
  Species: H. sapiens (human)
  Mutation: aa 1-27
  Entrez Gene: NF2 (a.k.a. ACN, BANF, SCH, SWNV, merlin-1)
  Promoter: CMV
  Tag / fusion protein: SNAP-tag (C terminal on insert)
  Cloning method: Gibson Cloning
Terms and licenses: Academic/Nonprofit Terms; Industry Terms: Not Available to Industry
How to cite: pLVX-IRES-NEO-NF2(1-27)-SNAP-tag was a gift from Gaudenz Danuser (Addgene plasmid # 241401 ; http://n2t.net/addgene:241401 ; RRID:Addgene_241401)
