[The description below was written by a language model from this plasmid's Addgene catalogue record and pLannotate feature annotations shown in this document.]
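Description:
pLVX-IRES-NEO-NF2(1-27)-SNAP-tag is an HIV-1-derived lentiviral transfer plasmid of about 9 kb, built on the pLVX-IRES-NEO backbone, for expressing a short N-terminal fragment of human NF2 (merlin) fused to a SNAP-tag. In bacteria it replicates from a high-copy ColE1/pUC-type origin and is selected with ampicillin through the bla gene. Remnants of the lac regulatory region (a lacI fragment, CAP site, lac promoter and operator) are cloning-vector carryover and have no evident role in the payload.

The viral portion is flanked by two HIV-1 LTR-derived elements, each annotated as a truncated LTR with an adjacent nef-derived fragment. Between them are the Ψ packaging signal with a partial gag sequence, the Rev response element for Rev-dependent nuclear export of the genomic RNA, and the cPPT/CTS, which aids nuclear import and transduction. Because the viral structural and enzymatic genes are absent, these functions must be supplied in trans to produce particles.

Within this framework, the CMV immediate-early enhancer and promoter drive a bicistronic transcript. The first cistron encodes NF2 residues 1–27 with a C-terminal SNAP-tag, an alkylguanine-DNA alkyltransferase variant that bonds covalently to benzylguanine-linked substrates such as fluorescent dyes. An EMCV IRES then directs translation of the neomycin phosphotransferase gene, so G418 resistance is coupled to expression of the fusion. A WPRE downstream enhances transcript stability and expression.

The construct is intended for stable lentiviral expression of the labelled merlin fragment in mammalian cells. The associated work concerns merlin–Rac antagonism in proliferative signalling, but the record does not state the specific function of the 1–27 fragment.
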