Features (pLannotate 1.2.2; 24 found; start..end, strand, type, name):
      1..589     +  rep_origin     ori: high-copy-number ColE1/pMB1/pBR322/pUC origin of replication
    772..864     +  CDS            lacI (fragment): lac repressor; lacI; The lac repressor binds to the lac operator to inhibit transcription in E. coli. This inhibition can be relieved by adding lactose or isopropyl-β-D-thiogalactopyranoside (IPTG).
    877..898     +  protein_bind   CAP binding site: CAP binding activates transcription in the presence of cAMP. E. coli catabolite activator protein
    913..943     +  promoter       lac promoter: promoter for the E. coli lac operon
    951..967     +  protein_bind   lac operator: The lac repressor binds to the lac operator to inhibit transcription in E. coli. This inhibition can be relieved by adding lactose or isopropyl-β-D-thiogalactopyranoside (IPTG). lac repressor encoded by lacI
   1119..1376    -  LTR            5' LTR (truncated): truncated 5' long terminal repeat (LTR) from HIV-1
   1424..1942    -  CDS            nef (fragment): NEF_HV1BR - Experimental evidence at protein level: Swiss-Prot protein existence level 1. Extracellular Nef protein targets CD4(+) T-lymphocytes for apoptosis by interacting with CXCR4 surface receptors (PubMed:14990729). From Human immunodeficiency virus type 1 group M subtype B (isolate BRU/LAI) (HIV-1).
   1959..2547    -  misc_feature   WPRE: woodchuck hepatitis virus posttranscriptional regulatory element
   2561..3350    -  CDS            NeoR/KanR (fragment): aminoglycoside phosphotransferase from Tn5; aph(3')-II (or nptII); confers resistance to neomycin, kanamycin, and G418 (Geneticin®)
   3369..3831    -  misc_feature   IRES: internal ribosome entry site (IRES) of the encephalomyocarditis virus (EMCV)
   3979..4521    -  CDS            SNAP-tag®: human O6-alkylguanine-DNA-alkyltransferase variant that forms covalent bonds with benzylguanine derivatives fast-reacting variant, optimized for mammalian expression
   4588..4671    -  CDS            NF2 (fragment): MERL_HUMAN - Also known as SCH. Experimental evidence at protein level: Swiss-Prot protein existence level 1. Probable regulator of the Hippo/SWH (Sav/Wts/Hpo) signaling pathway, a signaling pathway that plays a pivotal role in tumor suppression by restricting proliferation and promoting apoptosis. Along with WWC1 can synergistically induce the phosphorylation of LATS1 and LATS2 and can probably function in the regulation of the Hippo/SWH (Sav/Wts/Hpo) signaling pathway. May act as a membrane stabilizing protein. May inhibit PI3 kinase by binding to AGAP2 and impairing its stimulating activity
   4778..4981    -  promoter       CMV promoter: human cytomegalovirus (CMV) immediate early promoter
   4982..5285    -  enhancer       CMV enhancer: human cytomegalovirus immediate early enhancer
   5343..5458    -  misc_feature   cPPT/CTS: central polypurine tract and central termination sequence of HIV-1 (lacking the first T)
   5473..5573    -  CDS            Rev (fragment): human immunodeficiency virus 1 (HIV-1) Rev protein; rev; enhances nuclear export of unspliced and incompletely spliced viral mRNAs
   5950..6183    -  misc_feature   RRE: The Rev response element (RRE) of HIV-1 allows for Rev-dependent mRNA export from the nucleus to the cytoplasm.
   6358..6696    -  CDS            HIV-1 gag (fragment): gag protein from human immunodeficiency virus 1; gag
   6680..6805    -  misc_feature   HIV-1 Ψ: packaging signal of human immunodeficiency virus type 1
   6852..7109    -  LTR            5' LTR (truncated): truncated 5' long terminal repeat (LTR) from HIV-1
   7157..7486    -  CDS            nef (fragment): NEF_HV1BR - Experimental evidence at protein level: Swiss-Prot protein existence level 1. Extracellular Nef protein targets CD4(+) T-lymphocytes for apoptosis by interacting with CXCR4 surface receptors (PubMed:14990729). From Human immunodeficiency virus type 1 group M subtype B (isolate BRU/LAI) (HIV-1).
   7653..7787    -  polyA_signal   SV40 poly(A) signal: SV40 polyadenylation signal
   7835..7939    +  promoter       AmpR promoter: bla
   7940..8800    +  CDS            AmpR: β-lactamase; bla; confers resistance to ampicillin, carbenicillin, and related antibiotics
>Addgene plasmid #241401 | pLVX-IRES-NEO-NF2(1-27)-SNAP-tag | addgene full sequence | sequence record 481769 | Addgene NGS Result
TTGAGATCCTTTTTTTCTGCGCGTAATCTGCTGCTTGCAAACAAAAAAACCACCGCTACCAGCGGTGGTT
TGTTTGCCGGATCAAGAGCTACCAACTCTTTTTCCGAAGGTAACTGGCTTCAGCAGAGCGCAGATACCAA
ATACTGTTCTTCTAGTGTAGCCGTAGTTAGGCCACCACTTCAAGAACTCTGTAGCACCGCCTACATACCT
CGCTCTGCTAATCCTGTTACCAGTGGCTGCTGCCAGTGGCGATAAGTCGTGTCTTACCGGGTTGGACTCA
AGACGATAGTTACCGGATAAGGCGCAGCGGTCGGGCTGAACGGGGGGTTCGTGCACACAGCCCAGCTTGG
AGCGAACGACCTACACCGAACTGAGATACCTACAGCGTGAGCTATGAGAAAGCGCCACGCTTCCCGAAGG
GAGAAAGGCGGACAGGTATCCGGTAAGCGGCAGGGTCGGAACAGGAGAGCGCACGAGGGAGCTTCCAGGG
GGAAACGCCTGGTATCTTTATAGTCCTGTCGGGTTTCGCCACCTCTGACTTGAGCGTCGATTTTTGTGAT
GCTCGTCAGGGGGGCGGAGCCTATGGAAAAACGCCAGCAACGCGGCCTTTTTACGGTTCCTGGCCTTTTG
CTGGCCTTTTGCTCACATGTTCTTTCCTGCGTTATCCCCTGATTCTGTGGATAACCGTATTACCGCCTTT
GAGTGAGCTGATACCGCTCGCCGCAGCCGAACGACCGAGCGCAGCGAGTCAGTGAGCGAGGAAGCGGAAG
AGCGCCCAATACGCAAACCGCCTCTCCCCGCGCGTTGGCCGATTCATTAATGCAGCTGGCACGACAGGTT
TCCCGACTGGAAAGCGGGCAGTGAGCGCAACGCAATTAATGTGAGTTAGCTCACTCATTAGGCACCCCAG
GCTTTACACTTTATGCTTCCGGCTCGTATGTTGTGTGGAATTGTGAGCGGATAACAATTTCACACAGGAA
ACAGCTATGACCATGATTACGCCAAGCTCTAGCTAGAGGTCGACGGTAAACGCTAGCAATGTCAAGGCCT
CTCACTCTCTGATATTCATTTCTTTGCAAGTTATAAATACTGAATAATAAGATGACATGAACTACTACTG
CTAGAGATTTTCCACACTGACTAAAAGGGTCTGAGGGATCTCTAGTTACCAGAGTCACACAACAGACGGG
CACACACTACTTGAAGCACTCAAGGCAAGCTTTATTGAGGCTTAAGCAGTGGGTTCCCTAGTTAGCCAGA
GAGCTCCCAGGCTCAGATCTGGTCTAACCAGAGAGACCCAGTACAGGCAAAAAGCAGCTGCTTATATGCA
GGATCTGAGGGCTCGCCACTCCCCAGTCCCGCCCAGGCCACGCCTCCCTGGAAAGTCCCCAGCGGAAAGT
CCCTTGTAGCAAGCTCGATATCAGCAGTTCTTGAAGTACTCCGGATGCAGCTCTCGGGCCACGTGATGAA
ATGCTAGGCGGCTGTCAAACCTCCACTCTAACACTTCTCTCTCCGGGTCATCCATCCCATGCAGGCTCAC
AGGGTGTAACAAGCTGGTGTTCTCTCCTTTATTGGCCTCTTCTACCTTATCTGGCTCAACTGGTACTAGC
TTGTAGCACCATCCAAAGGTCAGTGGATATCTGACCCCTGGCCCTGGTGTGTAGTTCTGCTAATCAGGGA
AGTAGCCTTGTGTGTGGTAGATCCACAGATCAAGGATATCTTGTCTTCGTTGGGAGTGAATTAGCCCTTC
CAGTCCCCTCTTTTCTTTTAAAAAGTGGCTAAGATCTACAGCTGCCTTGTAAGTCATTGGTCTTAAAGGT
ACCTGAGGTGTGACTGGAAAACCCACCTCCTCCTCCTCTTGTGCTTCTAGCCAGGCACAATCAGCATTGG
TAGCTGCTGTATTGCTACTTGTGATTGCTCCATGTTTTTCTAGGTCTCGACTGCAGAATTAATTCCAGGC
GGGGAGGCGGCCCAAAGGGAGATCCGACTCGTCTGAGGGCGAAGGCGAAGACGCGGAAGAGGCCGCAGAG
CCGGCAGCAGGCCGCGGGAAGGAAGGTCCGCTGGATTGAGGGCCGAAGGGACGTAGCAGAAGGACGTCCC
GCGCAGAATCCAGGTGGCAACACAGGCGAGCAGCCATGGAAAGGACGTCAGCTTCCCCGACAACACCACG
GAATTGTCAGTGCCCAACAGCCGAGCCCCTGTCCAGCAGCGGGCAAGGCAGGCGGCGATGAGTTCCGCCG
TGGCAATAGGGAGGGGGAAAGCGAAAGTCCCGGAAAGGAGCTGACAGGTGGTGGCAATGCCCCAACCAGT
GGGGGTTGCGTCAGCAAACACAGTGCACACCACGCCACGTTGCCTGACAACGGGCCACAACTCCTCATAA
AGAGACAGCAACCAGGATTTATACAAGGAGGAGAAAATGAAAGCCATACGGGAAGCAATAGCATGATACA
AAGGCATTAAAGCAGCGTATCCACATAGCGTAAAAGGAGCAACATAGTTAAGAATACCAGTCAATCTTTC
ACAAATTTTGTAATCCAGAGGTTGATTGTTCCAGACGCGTTCAGAAGAACTCGTCAAGAAGGCGATAGAA
GGCGATGCGCTGCGAATCGGGAGCGGCGATACCGTAAAGCACGAGGAAGCGGTCAGCCCATTCGCCGCCA
AGCTCTTCAGCAATATCACGGGTAGCCAACGCTATGTCCTGATAGCGGTCCGCCACACCCAGCCGGCCAC
AGTCGATGAATCCAGAAAAGCGGCCATTTTCCACCATGATATTCGGCAAGCAGGCATCGCCATGGGTCAC
GACGAGATCCTCGCCGTCGGGCATGCGCGCCTTGAGCCTGGCGAACAGTTCGGCTGGCGCGAGCCCCTGA
TGCTCTTCGTCCAGATCATCCTGATCGACAAGACCGGCTTCCATCCGAGTACGTGCTCGCTCGATGCGAT
GTTTCGCTTGGTGGTCGAATGGGCAGGTAGCCGGATCAAGCGTATGCAGCCGCCGCATTGCATCAGCCAT
GATGGATACTTTCTCGGCAGGAGCAAGGTGAGATGACAGGAGATCCTGCCCCGGCACTTCGCCCAATAGC
AGCCAGTCCCTTCCCGCTTCAGTGACAACGTCGAGCACAGCTGCGCAAGGAACGCCCGTCGTGGCCAGCC
ACGATAGCCGCGCTGCCTCGTCCTGCAGTTCATTCAGGGCACCGGACAGGTCGGTCTTGACAAAAAGAAC
CGGGCGCCCCTGCGCTGACAGCCGGAACACGGCGGCATCAGAGCAGCCGATTGTCTGTTGTGCCCAGTCA
TAGCCGAATAGCCTCTCCACCCAAGCGGCCGGAGAACCTGCGTGCAATCCATCTTGTTCAGCCATGGTTG
TGGCAAGCTTATCATCGTGTTTTTCAAAGGAAAACCACGTCCCCGTGGTTCGGGGGGCCTAGACGTTTTT
TTAACCTCGACTAAACACATGTAAAGCATGTGCACCGAGGCCCCAGATCAGATCCCATACAATGGGGTAC
CTTCTGGGCATCCTTCAGCCCCTTGTTGAATACGCTTGAGGAGAGCCATTTGACTCTTTCCACAACTATC
CAACTCACAACGTGGCACTGGGGTTGTGCCGCCTTTGCAGGTGTATCTTATACACGTGGCTTTTGGCCGC
AGAGGCACCTGTCGCCAGGTGGGGGGTTCCGCTGCCTGCAAAGGGTCGCTACAGACGTTGTTTGTCTTCA
AGAAGCTTCCAGAGGAACTGCTTCCTTCACGACATTCAACAGACCTTGCATTCCTTTGGCGAGAGGGGAA
AGACCCCTAGGAATGCTCGTCAAGAAGACAGGGCCAGGTTTCCGGGCCCTCACATTGCCAAAAGACGGCA
ATATGGTGGAAAATAACATATAGACAAACGCACACCGGCCTTATTCCAAGCGGCTTCGGCCAGTAACGTT
AGGGGGGGGGGAGGGAGAGGGGCGGAATCCTTAGCTAACGCGTGAATTCGATATCCTTACCCAGCCCAGG
CTTGCCCAGTCTGTGGCCCTCGTGGGCCAGCAGCCATTCCTTTACCGCGAGGCCCCCCTCATAACCACCT
ACGTCGAGATCACCCTGTACCACTCTATGACAGGGGATCAGAATGGGCACGGGATTTCCGCTCAGGGCGG
TTTTCACGGCGGCGGTGGCGGCGGGATTGCCGGCCAGGGCGGCCAGGTGGCTGTAGCTGATGACCTCTCC
GAACTTCACCACTTTCAGCAGTTTCCACAGCACCTGGCGGGTAAAGCTCTCCTGCTGGAACACTGGGTGG
TGCAGGGCTGGCACAGGGAACTCCTCGATGGCCTCAGGCTGGTGAAAGTAGGCGTTGAGCCAGGCGGTGG
CCTGCATCAGTGGCTCTGGTCCGCCCAGCACGGCGGCTGGGGCAGGCACTTCCACGGCGTCGGCGGCAGA
TGTTCCTTTGCCCAGGAAGATGATACGGTGCAGGCCCTGTTCGCACCCAGACAGTTCCAGCTTGCCCAGA
GGGCTATCCAGGGTGGTGCGCTTCATTTCGCAGTCTTTGTCGATATCTACCGGTATACTCCCTGAGCCGC
CTGATGCAGAGCCCCCACCGCTGCCGCTCCGAAGACCGGAGACGATCCTCACGGTGAACGTCTTGGGTTG
CTTCCTCTTGAGAGAGCTGAAGCTCATGCGGGAAGCGATGGCCCCGGCCATGGTGGCACTAGTACCGGAA
ATAGATCCTCTAGTAGAGTCGGTGTCTTCTATGGAGGTCAAAACAGCGTGGATGGCGTCTCCAGGCGATC
TGACGGTTCACTAAACGAGCTCTGCTTATATAGACCTCCCACCGTACACGCCTACCGCCCATTTGCGTCA
ATGGGGCGGAGTTGTTACGACATTTTGGAAAGTCCCGTTGATTTTGGTGCCAAAACAAACTCCCATTGAC
GTCAATGGGGTGGAGACTTGGAAATCCCCGTGAGTCAAACCGCTATCCACGCCCATTGATGTACTGCCAA
AACCGCATCACCATGGTAATAGCGATGACTAATACGTAGATGTACTGCCAAGTAGGAAAGTCCCATAAGG
TCATGTACTGGGCATAATGCCAGGCGGGCCATTTACCGTCATTGACGTCAATAGGGGGCGTACTTGGCAT
ATGATACACTTGATGTACTGCCAAGTGGGCAGTTTACCGTAAATACTCCACCCATTGACGTCAATGGAAA
GTCCCTATTGGCGTTACTATGGGAACATACGTCATTATTGACGTCAATGGGCGGGGGTCGTTGGGCGGTC
AGCCAGGCGGGCCATTTACCGTAAGTTATGTAACGCGGAACTCCCAAGCTTATCGATAAACTGGATCTCT
GCTGTCCCTGTAATAAACCCGAAAATTTTGAATTTTTGTAATTTGTTTTTGTAATTCTTTAGTTTGTATG
TCTGTTGCTATTATGTCTACTATTCTTTCCCCTGCACTGTACCCCCCAATCCCCCCTTTTCTTTTAAAGG
CGATACCGTCGAGATCCGTTCACTAATCGAATGGATCTGTCTCTGTCTCTCTCTCCACCTTCTTCTTCTA
TTCCTTCGGGCCTGTCGGGTCCCCTCGGGGTTGGGAGGTGGGTCTGAAACGATAATGGTGAATATCCCTG
CCTAACTCTATTCACTATAGAAAGTACAGCAAAAACTATTCTTAAACCTACCAAGCCTCCTACTATCATT
ATGAATAATTTTATATACCACAGCCAATTTGTTATGTTAAACCAATTCCACAAACTTGCCCATTTATCTA
ATTCCAATAATTCTTGTTCATTCTTTTCTTGCTGGTTTTGCGATTCTTCAATTAAGGAGTGTATTAAGCT
TGTGTAATTGTTAATTTCTCTGTCCCACTCCATCCAGGTCGTGTGATTCCAAATCTGTTCCAGAGATTTA
TTACTCCAACTAGCATTCCAAGGCACAGCAGTGGTGCAAATGAGTTTTCCAGAGCAACCCCAAATCCCCA
GGAGCTGTTGATCCTTTAGGTATCTTTCCACAGCCAGGATTCTTGCCTGGAGCTGCTTGATGCCCCAGAC
TGTGAGTTGCAACAGATGCTGTTGCGCCTCAATAGCCCTCAGCAAATTGTTCTGCTGCTGCACTATACCA
GACAATAATTGTCTGGCCTGTACCGTCAGCGTCATTGACGCTGCGCCCATAGTGCTTCCTGCTGCTCCCA
AGAACCCAAGGAACAAAGCTCCTATTCCCACTGCTCTTTTTTCTCTCTGCACCACTCTTCTCTTTGCCTT
GGTGGGTGCTACTCCTAATGGTTCAATTTTTACTACTTTATATTTATATAATTCACTTCTCCAATTGTCC
CTCATATCTCCTCCTCCAGGTCTGAAGATCAGCGGCCGGCCGCTTGCTGTGCGGTGGTCTTACTTTTGTT
TTGCTCTTCCTCTATCTTGTCTAAAGCTTCCTTGGTGTCTTTTATCTCTATCCTTTGATGCACACAATAG
AGGGTTGCTACTGTATTATATAATGATCTAAGTTCTTCTGATCCTGTCTGAAGGGATGGTTGTAGCTGTC
CCAGTATTTGTCTACAGCCTTCTGATGTTTCTAACAGGCCAGGATTAACTGCGAATCGTTCTAGCTCCCT
GCTTGCCCATACTATATGTTTTAATTTATATTTTTTCTTTCCCCCTGGCCTTAACCGAATTTTTTCCCAT
CGCGATCTAATTCTCCCCCGCTTAATACTGACGCTCTCGCACCCATCTCTCTCCTTCTAGCCTCCGCTAG
TCAAAATTTTTGGCGTACTCACCAGTCGCCGCCCCTCGCCTCTTGCCGTGCGCGCTTCAGCAAGCCGAGT
CCTGCGTCGAGAGAGCTCCTCTGGTTTCCCTTTCGCTTTCAAGTCCCTGTTCGGGCGCCACTGCTAGAGA
TTTTCCACACTGACTAAAAGGGTCTGAGGGATCTCTAGTTACCAGAGTCACACAACAGACGGGCACACAC
TACTTGAAGCACTCAAGGCAAGCTTTATTGAGGCTTAAGCAGTGGGTTCCCTAGTTAGCCAGAGAGCTCC
CAGGCTCAGATCTGGTCTAACCAGAGAGACCCAGTACAGGCAAAAAGCAGCTGCTTATATGCAGGATCTG
AGGGCTCGCCACTCCCCAGTCCCGCCCAGGCCACGCCTCCCTGGAAAGTCCCCAGCGGAAAGTCCCTTGT
AGCAAGCTCGATATCAGCAGTTCTTGAAGTACTCCGGATGCAGCTCTCGGGCCACGTGATGAAATGCTAG
GCGGCTGTCAAACCTCCACTCTAACACTTCTCTCTCCGGGTCATCCATCCCATGCAGGCTCACAGGGTGT
AACAAGCTGGTGTTCTCTCCTTTATTGGCCTCTTCTACCTTATCTGGCTCAACTGGTACTAGCTTGTAGC
ACCATCCAAAGGTCAGTGGATATCTGACCCCTGGCCCTGGTGTGTAGTTCTGCTAATCAGGGAAGTAGCC
TTGTGTGTGGTAGATCCACAGATCAAGGATATCTTGTCTTCTTTGGGAGTGAATTAGCCCTTCCAACTAC
TAAGTTTGTAGTACATATTTAACAAATACAATTTCTTTAAAATGAAAATAATTCAGAGGAATCACAGGTT
TAGAGTAAATGAAACCACAGGTAATTGGCAGTGGTAATAGGGTATGGGGTGGGAAGTTTGGGATGATTTT
GGTTAGCTTGAGTTATCCAGTTGATCCAGACATGATAAGATACATTGATGAGTTTGGACAAACCACAACT
AGAATGCAGTGAAAAAAATGCTTTATTTGTGAAATTTGTGATGCTATTGCTTTATTTGTAACCATTATAA
GCTGCAATAAACAAGTTGATCTCCCGATCCGTCGACGTCAGGTGGCACTTTTCGGGGAAATGTGCGCGGA
ACCCCTATTTGTTTATTTTTCTAAATACATTCAAATATGTATCCGCTCATGAGACAATAACCCTGATAAA
TGCTTCAATAATATTGAAAAAGGAAGAGTATGAGTATTCAACATTTCCGTGTCGCCCTTATTCCCTTTTT
TGCGGCATTTTGCCTTCCTGTTTTTGCTCACCCAGAAACGCTGGTGAAAGTAAAAGATGCTGAAGATCAG
TTGGGTGCACGAGTGGGTTACATCGAACTGGATCTCAACAGCGGTAAGATCCTTGAGAGTTTTCGCCCCG
AAGAACGTTTTCCAATGATGAGCACTTTTAAAGTTCTGCTATGTGGCGCGGTATTATCCCGTATTGACGC
CGGGCAAGAGCAACTCGGTCGCCGCATACACTATTCTCAGAATGACTTGGTTGAGTACTCACCAGTCACA
GAAAAGCATCTTACGGATGGCATGACAGTAAGAGAATTATGCAGTGCTGCCATAACCATGAGTGATAACA
CTGCGGCCAACTTACTTCTGACAACGATCGGAGGACCGAAGGAGCTAACCGCTTTTTTGCACAACATGGG
GGATCATGTAACTCGCCTTGATCGTTGGGAACCGGAGCTGAATGAAGCCATACCAAACGACGAGCGTGAC
ACCACGATGCCTGTAGCAATGGCAACAACGTTGCGCAAACTATTAACTGGCGAACTACTTACTCTAGCTT
CCCGGCAACAATTAATAGACTGGATGGAGGCGGATAAAGTTGCAGGACCACTTCTGCGCTCGGCCCTTCC
GGCTGGCTGGTTTATTGCTGATAAATCTGGAGCCGGTGAGCGTGGGTCTCGCGGTATCATTGCAGCACTG
GGGCCAGATGGTAAGCCCTCCCGTATCGTAGTTATCTACACGACGGGGAGTCAGGCAACTATGGATGAAC
GAAATAGACAGATCGCTGAGATAGGTGCCTCACTGATTAAGCATTGGTAACTGTCAGACCAAGTTTACTC
ATATATACTTTAGATTGATTTAAAACTTCATTTTTAATTTAAAAGGATCTAGGTGAAGATCCTTTTTGAT
AATCTCATGACCAAAATCCCTTAACGTGAGTTTTCGTTCCACTGAGCGTCAGACCCCGTAGAAAAGATCA
AAGGATCTTC
